Addgene plasmid #15628: GFP->M72-IRES-tauLacZ LNL TV
Depositing lab: Peter Mombaerts. Depositing organization: Rockefeller University. Publication: Axon guidance of mouse olfactory sensory neurons by odorant receptors and the beta2 adrenergic receptor. Feinstein P, Bozza T, Rodriguez I, Vassalli A, Mombaerts P. Cell. 2004 Jun 11. 117(6):833-46. 10.1016/j.cell.2004.05.013 PubMed 15186782.
Backbone
  Vector backbone: pBS
  Backbone size w/o insert (bp): 3000
  Vector type: high copy number
Growth in bacteria
  Bacterial resistance: Ampicillin, 100 μg/mL
  Growth temperature: 37°C
  Growth strain: DH5alpha
  Copy number: High Copy
Gene/Insert
  Gene/Insert name: GFP->M72-IRES-tauLacZ LNL TV
  Species: M. musculus (mouse)
  Insert size (bp): 15000
  Cloning method: Restriction Enzyme
  Sequencing primers: 5′ m13; 3′ reverse
Terms and licenses: Academic/Nonprofit Terms; Industry Terms: Not Available to Industry
How to cite: GFP->M72-IRES-tauLacZ LNL TV was a gift from Peter Mombaerts (Addgene plasmid # 15628 ; http://n2t.net/addgene:15628 ; RRID:Addgene_15628)
