[The description below was written by a language model from this plasmid's Addgene catalogue record.]
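Description:
GFP->M72-IRES-tauLacZ LNL TV is a mouse gene-targeting vector ("TV") built in a pBS (pBluescript-type) high-copy bacterial plasmid of about 3 kb. It carries an insert of roughly 15 kb of mouse-derived and engineered sequence. It is propagated in standard E. coli cloning strains under ampicillin selection. The insert was assembled by restriction enzyme cloning and is flanked by the M13 forward and reverse primer sites typical of this backbone.

No feature table is provided, so the internal architecture can only be read from the construct's name and the associated study on axon guidance of olfactory sensory neurons by odorant receptors. In the naming convention used there, "GFP->M72" indicates that the coding sequence of the M72 odorant receptor locus is replaced by GFP. A neuron that chooses this allele would therefore express GFP instead of a receptor. The downstream IRES-tauLacZ cassette permits cap-independent translation of a tau–β-galactosidase fusion from the same transcript. This microtubule-associated marker labels axons and lets their projections to the olfactory bulb be traced histologically. "LNL" most likely denotes a loxP-flanked neomycin resistance cassette, which would allow selection of targeted embryonic stem cells and later removal by Cre recombinase, though the record does not spell this out. The remaining insert presumably consists of M72 genomic homology arms for homologous recombination. Their extents, the promoter driving the selection marker, and any negative selection marker are not stated. The construct is suited to generating knock-in mice that test how odorant receptor expression influences axonal targeting.
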