>Addgene plasmid #15628 | GFP->M72-IRES-tauLacZ LNL TV | addgene partial sequence | sequence record 22073 | 15628 with 1003A (AAGATCTCTGAAATTCTGCA)
AGATGCATCTATCATAACTGGGGGTAGCTCAGCAAGTGCCAGATGCAGAAAACCAGCTGCTTCAAGCAGA
ACAAGAACAACCATTCACAAACTCCTTCTCTCCCACCCCACAGGCTTCCCACCCAGATACATGTTTAATT
AACGATCCACCGGTCGCCACCATGGTGAGCAAGGGCGAGGAGCTGTTCACCGGGGTGGTGCCCATCCTGG
TCGAGCTGGACGGCGACGTAAACGGCCACAAGTTCAGCGTGTCCGGCGAGGGCGAGGGCGATGCCACCTA
CGGCAAGCTGACCCTGAAGTTCATCTGCACCACCGGCAAGCTGCCCGTGCCCTGGCCCACCCTCGTGACC
ACCCTGACCTACGGCGTGCAGTGCTTCAGCCGCTACCCCGACCACATGAAGCAGCACGACTTCTTCAAGT
CCGCCATGCCCGAAGGCTACGTCCAGGAGCGCACCATCTTCTTCAAGGACGACGGCAACTACAAGACCCG
CGCCGAGGTGAAGTTCGAGGGCGACACCCTGGTGAACCGCATCGAGCTGAAGGGCATCGACTTCAAGGAG
GACGGCAACATCCTGGGGCACAAGCTGGAGTACAACTACAACAGCCACAACGTCTATATCATGGCCGACA
AGCAGAAGAACGGCATCAAGGTGAACTTCAAGATCTGCCACAACATCGAGGACGGCAGCGTGCAGCTCGC
CG
