>Addgene plasmid #15628 | GFP->M72-IRES-tauLacZ LNL TV | addgene partial sequence | sequence record 22074 | 15628 with 1614 (CGTTTACGTCGCCGTCCAGCTC)
GCTCCTCGCCCTTGCTCACCATGGTGGCGACCGGTGGATCGTTAATTAAACATGTATCTGGGTGGGAAGC
CTGTGGGGTGGGAGAGAAGGAGTTTGTGAATGGTTGTTCTTGTTCTGCTTGAAGCAGCTGGTTTTCTGCA
TCTGGCACTTGCTGAGCTACCCCAGTTATGATAGATGCATCTTCTTCACACTGTTGCACTTTGCTGTAGG
AACTAGCTGCAGAATTTCAGAGATCTTGAAGCTGAGAGTTACAGGTGAGACATCAGAATGTCTCATGTAT
TTCACAAATGTCCCAGAGCTGTGGTTCTGGGTTAGTGGTTACCTTCTTACACAATCTATCATGTTTCATT
TCATAGGCATTAATTAGAAAGTTTATGTTTGAGGCCAGGAAACTGTTTGAAGAATCTCTCTAAGGATGCT
GATGTTTTTCCCACTCTGTATGTAGTTAATGATATTTTCATAGTTCATAACTTTCATCTATATGATTTCT
TTTGTAAAAATGTATATGTTTGTTTACCTAAGTGTATGTATGTGTACTATGTGTGTGCAGGAATCTGGAA
GTCAGAAGAGACATAAAGTCTCCTGGAGCCATAGTTAACATTTGTGAGCAGCCATGTTGGTACTTGGGAA
TGGAATCTGTGTCTTCTTTAAGAACAGTTAAGTGGTCTTAGCTTCTGAGACATCATCTCTCAATTCCCTC
TATGCCACTTCT
